>Addgene plasmid #178395 | pOME0133v2 | addgene full sequence | sequence record 351306 | Addgene NGS Result
AATTCTAGTTATTAATAGTAATCAATTACGGGGTCATTAGTTCATAGCCCATATATGGAGTTCCGCGTTA
CATAACTTACGGTAAATGGCCCGCCTGGCTGACCGCCCAACGACCCCCGCCCATTGACGTCAATAATGAC
GTATGTTCCCATAGTAACGCCAATAGGGACTTTCCATTGACGTCAATGGGTGGAGTATTTACGGTAAACT
GCCCACTTGGCAGTACATCAAGTGTATCATATGCCAAGTACGCCCCCTATTGACGTCAATGACGGTAAAT
GGCCCGCCTGGCATTATGCCCAGTACATGACCTTATGGGACTTTCCTACTTGGCAGTACATCTACGTATT
AGTCATCGCTATTACCATGGTGATGCGGTTTTGGCAGTACATCAATGGGCGTGGATAGCGGTTTGACTCA
CGGGGATTTCCAAGTCTCCACCCCATTGACGTCAATGGGAGTTTGTTTTGGCACCAAAATCAACGGGACT
TTCCAAAATGTCGTAACAACTCCGCCCCATTGACGCAAATGGGCGGTAGGCGTGTACGGTGGGAGGTCTA
TATAAGCAGAGCTGGTTTAGTGAACCGTCAGATCCGCTAGCGCTACCGGTCGCCACCATGGCCTCCTCCG
AGGACGTCATCAAGGAGTTCATGCGCTTCAAGGTGCGCATGGAGGGCTCCGTGAACGGCCACGAGTTCGA
GATCGAGGGCGAGGGCGAGGGCCGCCCCTACGAGGGCACCCAGACCGCCAAGCTGAAGGTGACCAAGGGC
GGCCCCCTGCCCTTCGCCTGGGACATCCTGTCCCCCCAGTTCCAGTACGGCTCCAAGGTGTACGTGAAGC
ACCCCGCCGACATCCCCGACTACAAGAAGCTGTCCTTCCCCGAGGGCTTCAAGTGGGAGCGCGTGATGAA
CTTCGAGGACGGCGGCGTGGTGACCGTGACCCAGGACTCCTCCCTGCAGGACGGCTCCTTCATCTACAAG
GTGAAGTTCATCGGCGTGAACTTCCCCTCCGACGGCCCCGTAATGCAGAAGAAGACTATGGGCTGGGAGG
CCTCCACCGAGCGCCTGTACCCCCGCGACGGCGTGCTGAAGGGCGAGATCCACAAGGCCCTGAAGCTGAA
GGACGGCGGCCACTACCTGGTGGAGTTCAAGTCCATCTACATGGCCAAGAAGCCCGTGCAGCTGCCCGGC
TACTACTACGTGGACTCCAAGCTGGACATCACCTCCCACAACGAGGACTACACCATCGTGGAGCAGTACG
AGCGCGCCGAGGGCCGCCACCACCTGTTCCTGTAGCTCGAGATATCAGTGGTCCAGGCTCTAGTTTTGAC
TCAACAATATCACCAGCTGAAGCCTATAGAGTACGAGCCATAGATAAAATAAAAGATTTTATTTAGTCTC
CAGAAAAAGGGGGGAATGAAAGACCCCACCTGTAGGTTTGGCAAGCTAGCTTAAGTAACGCCATTTTGCA
AGGCATGGAAAAATACATAACTGAGAATAGAGAAGTTCAGATCAAGGTCAGGAACAGATGGAACAGGGTC
GACCCTAGAGAACCATCAGATGTTTCCAGGGTGCCCCAAGGACCTGAAATGACCCTGTGCCTTATTTGAA
CTAACCAATCAGTTCGCTTCTCGCTTCTGTTCGCGCGCTTCTGCTCCCCGAGCTCAATAAAAGAGCCCAC
AACCCCTCACTCGGGGCGCCAGTCCTCCGATTGACTGAGTCGCCCGGGTACCCGTGTATCCAATAAACCC
TCTTGCAGTTGCATCCGACTTGTGGTCTCGCTGTTCCTTGGGAGGGTCTCCTCTGAGTGATTGACTACCC
GTCAGCGGGGGTCTTTCATTTGGGGGCTCGTCCGGGATCGGGAGACCCCTGCCCAGGGACCACCGACCCA
CCACCGGGAGGTAAGCTGGCTGCCTCGCGCGTTTCGGTGATGACGGTGAAAACCTCTGACACATGCAGCT
CCCGGAGACGGTCACAGCTTGTCTGTAAGCGGATGCCGGGAGCAGACAAGCCCGTCAGGGCGCGTCAGCG
GGTGTTGGCGGGTGTCGGGGCGCAGCCATGACCCAGTCACGTAGCGATAGCGGAGTGTAGATCCGGCTGT
GGAATGTGTGTCAGTTAGGGTGTGGAAAGTCCCCAGGCTCCCCAGCAGGCAGAAGTATGCAAAGCATGCA
TCTCAATTAGTCAGCAACCAGGTGTGGAAAGTCCCCAGGCTCCCCAGCAGGCAGAAGTATGCAAAGCATG
CATCTCAATTAGTCAGCAACCATAGTCCCGCCCCTAACTCCGCCCATCCCGCCCCTAACTCCGCCCAGTT
CCGCCCATTCTCCGCCCCATGGCTGACTAATTTTTTTTATTTATGCAGAGGCCGAGGCCGCCTCGGCCTC
TGAGCTATTCCAGAAGTAGTGAGGAGGCTTTTTTGGAGGCCTAGGCTTTTGCAAAAAGCTTACTGGCTTA
ACTATGCGGCATCAGAGCAGATTGTACTGAGAGTGCACCATATGCGGTGTGAAATACCGCACAGATGCGT
AAGGAGAAAATACCGCATCAGGCGCTCTTCCGCTTCCTCGCTCACTGACTCGCTGCGCTCGGTCGTTCGG
CTGCGGCGAGCGGTATCAGCTCACTCAAAGGCGGTAATACGGTTATCCACAGAATCAGGGGATAACGCAG
GAAAGAACATGTGAGCAAAAGGCCAGCAAAAGGCCAGGAACCGTAAAAAGGCCGCGTTGCTGGCGTTTTT
CCATAGGCTCCGCCCCCCTGACGAGCATCACAAAAATCGACGCTCAAGTCAGAGGTGGCGAAACCCGACA
GGACTATAAAGATACCAGGCGTTTCCCCCTGGAAGCTCCCTCGTGCGCTCTCCTGTTCCGACCCTGCCGC
TTACCGGATACCTGTCCGCCTTTCTCCCTTCGGGAAGCGTGGCGCTTTCTCATAGCTCACGCTGTAGGTA
TCTCAGTTCGGTGTAGGTCGTTCGCTCCAAGCTGGGCTGTGTGCACGAACCCCCCGTTCAGCCCGACCGC
TGCGCCTTATCCGGTAACTATCGTCTTGAGTCCAACCCGGTAAGACACGACTTATCGCCACTGGCAGCAG
CCACTGGTAACAGGATTAGCAGAGCGAGGTATGTAGGCGGTGCTACAGAGTTCTTGAAGTGGTGGCCTAA
CTACGGCTACACTAGAAGGACAGTATTTGGTATCTGCGCTCTGCTGAAGCCAGTTACCTTCGGAAAAAGA
GTTGGTAGCTCTTGATCCGGCAAACAAACCACCGCTGGTAGCGGTGGTTTTTTTGTTTGCAAGCAGCAGA
TTACGCGCAGAAAAAAAGGATCTCAAGAAGATCCTTTGATCTTTTCTACGGGGTCTGACGCTCAGTGGAA
CGAAAACTCACGTTAAGGGATTTTGGTCATGAGATTATCAAAAAGGATCTTCACCTAGATCCTTTTAAAT
TAAAAATGAAGTTTTAAATCAATCTAAAGTATATATGAGTAAACTTGGTCTGACAGTTACCAATGCTTAA
TCAGTGAGGCACCTATCTCAGCGATCTGTCTATTTCGTTCATCCATAGTTGCCTGACTCCCCGTCGTGTA
GATAACTACGATACGGGAGGGCTTACCATCTGGCCCCAGTGCTGCAATGATACCGCGAGACCCACGCTCA
CCGGCTCCAGATTTATCAGCAATAAACCAGCCAGCCGGAAGGGCCGAGCGCAGAAGTGGTCCTGCAACTT
TATCCGCCTCCATCCAGTCTATTAATTGTTGCCGGGAAGCTAGAGTAAGTAGTTCGCCAGTTAATAGTTT
GCGCAACGTTGTTGCCATTGCTGCAGGCATCGTGGTGTCACGCTCGTCGTTTGGTATGGCTTCATTCAGC
TCCGGTTCCCAACGATCAAGGCGAGTTACATGATCCCCCATGTTGTGCAAAAAAGCGGTTAGCTCCTTCG
GTCCTCCGATCGTTGTCAGAAGTAAGTTGGCCGCAGTGTTATCACTCATGGTTATGGCAGCACTGCATAA
TTCTCTTACTGTCATGCCATCCGTAAGATGCTTTTCTGTGACTGGTGAGTACTCAACCAAGTCATTCTGA
GAATAGTGTATGCGGCGACCGAGTTGCTCTTGCCCGGCGTCAACACGGGATAATACCGCGCCACATAGCA
GAACTTTAAAAGTGCTCATCATTGGAAAACGTTCTTCGGGGCGAAAACTCTCAAGGATCTTACCGCTGTT
GAGATCCAGTTCGATGTAACCCACTCGTGCACCCAACTGATCTTCAGCATCTTTTACTTTCACCAGCGTT
TCTGGGTGAGCAAAAACAGGAAGGCAAAATGCCGCAAAAAAGGGAATAAGGGCGACACGGAAATGTTGAA
TACTCATACTCTTCCTTTTTCAATATTATTGAAGCATTTATCAGGGTTATTGTCTCATGAGCGGATACAT
ATTTGAATGTATTTAGAAAAATAAACAAATAGGGGTTCCGCGCACATTTCCCCGAAAAGTGCCACCTGAC
GTCTAAGAAACCATTATTATCATGACATTAACCTATAAAAATAGGCGTATCACGAGGCCCTTTCGTCTTC
AAGAATTAGCTTGGCCATTGCATACGTTGTATCCATATCATAATATGTACATTTATATTGGCTCATGTCC
AACATTACCGCCATGTTGACATTGATTATTGACTAGTTATTAATAGTAATCAATTACGGGGTCATTAGTT
CATAGCCCATATATGGAGTTCCGCGTTACATAACTTACGGTAAATGGCCCGCCTGGCTGACCGCCCAACG
ACCCCCGCCCATTGACGTCAATAATGACGTATGTTCCCATAGTAACGCCAATAGGGACTTTCCATTGACG
TCAATGGGTGGAGTATTTACGGTAAACTGCCCACTTGGCAGTACATCAAGTGTATCATATGCCAAGTACG
CCCCCTATTGACGTCAATGACGGTAAATGGCCCGCCTGGCATTATGCCCAGTACATGACCTTATGGGACT
TTCCTACTTGGCAGTACATCTACGTATTAGTCATCGCTATTACCATGGTGATGCGGTTTTGGCAGTACAT
CAATGGGCGTGGATAGCGGTTTGACTCACGGGGATTTCCAAGTCTCCACCCCATTGACGTCAATGGGAGT
TTGTTTTGGCACCAAAATCAACGGGACTTTCCAAAATGTCGTAACAACTCCGCCCCATTGACGCAAATGG
GCGGTAGGCGTGTACGGTGGGAGGTCTATATAAGCAGAGCTCAATAAAAGAGCCCACAACCCCTCACTCG
GCGCGCCAGTCTTCCGATAGACTGCGTCGCCCGGGTACCCGTATTCCCAATAAAGCCTCTTGCTGTTTGC
ATCCGAATCGTGGTCTCGCTGTTCCTTGGGAGGGTCTCCTCTGAGTGATTGACTACCCACGACGGGGGTC
TTTCATTTGGGGGCTCGTCCGGGATTTGGAGACCCCTGCCCAGGGACCACCGACCCACCACCGGGAGGTA
AGCTGGCCAGCAACTTATCTGTGTCTGTCCGATTGTCTAGTGTCTATGTTTGATGTTATGCGCCTGCGTC
TGTACTAGTTAGCTAACTAGCTCTGTATCTGGCGGACCCGTGGTGGAACTGACGAGTTCTGAACACCCGG
CCGCAACCCTGGGAGACGTCCCAGGGACTTTGGGGGCCGTTTTTGTGGCCCGACCTGAGGAAGGGAGTCG
ATGTGGAATCCGACCCCGTCAGGATATGTGGTTCTGGTAGGAGACGAGAACCTAAAACAGTTCCCGCCTC
CGTCTGAATTTTTGCTTTCGGTTTGGAACCGAAGCCGCGCGTCTTGTCTGCTGCAGCGCTGCAGCATCGT
TCTGTGTTGTCTCTGTCTGACTGTGTTTCTGTATTTGTCTGAAAATTAGGGCCAGACTGTTACCACTCCC
TTAAGTTTGACCTTAGGTCACTGGAAAGATGTCGAGCGGATCGCTCACAACCAGTCGGTAGATGTCAAGA
AGAGACGTTGGGTTACCTTCTGCTCTGCAGAATGGCCAACCTTTAACGTCGGATGGCCGCGAGACGGCAC
CTTTAACCGAGACCTCATCACCCAGGTTAAGATCAAGGTCTTTTCACCTGGCCCGCATGGACACCCAGAC
CAGGTCCCCTACATCGTGACCTGGGAAGCCTTGGCTTTTGACCCCCCTCCCTGGGTCAAGCCCTTTGTAC
ACCCTAAGCCTCCGCCTCCTCTTCCTCCATCCGCCCCGTCTCTCCCCCTTGAACCTCCTCGTTCGACCCC
GCCTCGATCCTCCCTTTATCCAGCCCTCACTCCTTCTCTAGGCGCCGGAATTGAAGATCTGGGCAGGAAG
AGGGCCTATTTCCCATGATTCCTTCATATTTGCATATACGATACAAGGCTGTTAGAGAGATAATTAGAAT
TAATTTGACTGTAAACACAAAGATATTAGTACAAAATACGTGACGTAGAAAGTAATAATTTCTTGGGTAG
TTTGCAGTTTTAAAATTATGTTTTAAAATGGACTATCATATGCTTACCGTAACTTGAAAGTATTTCGATT
TCTTGGCTTTATATATCTTGTGGAAAGGACGAGGATCCGCCAAACGGGCGATGGAAACTTGTCAACACTC
CAAAAAAATAGAAGGTTGGGTAACTGCGGGCTGGTGTCAACTTCTGTTAATTATGAATAGTGTTTTTAAA
GCGGGCGTTCGTAAGCGTCTGGATCGACACAAACCCTGCGCGGGTTTAGAAAGACTTGTCCAGCAGCACC
TAATCCATCGGCGGTGCGGGCTGATGGTTTTCGGGCTGTTGAGCGAGTCTTTTTATCTAGTCGCCCGTTA
TTGTTCTGTGTGTTCTTCATCATTTCACCCACCGTCTCTCAATAGCCTTGGGAATCCTACCTCCACGCTC
GCGTATGCCTCATGCGAGGTTCGCTTTGGTCACAGCTTAAACATTTCTAGGGCGGTGTTATGATCCTTAA
TGCTTAGCCTGTGTCCGATGCGGCCCCGTGCCTTGCGGAAGCGCGGGCGGGTTCCCGACCTTCACGGCGG
CAATTTTTGTCGTATGCGCCTCCCCTCGCCTACAAGTCCAATACCCATGAGACCACCGTACGCGTGCCCA
CCGATGAGATACCACGCAGCCGCGCATATTGGCGTTGAGCGCCACCGGACGGGGATTTATGCTGTATCTT
ACTACCATGATCCCATGTTGCTGGCGCTCACGGCCCGTGTGCCAGCCGCCTGGACGTCGAAAGCACGCAA
AGCTGAACGTTCGGGCTTAGTGTAGCGCGAACCATACGACCTTGGTCCCCTGGCCAAAGAGGGGCGCAAA
ACAATTGTGGGTGGCTATCCTGCCCAGAGTCCCATATATTCTGGTGGGTAGCTAACCTGCCCAGGACGTC
CAAATATGCCAAATGGTACCTTAGTGTCTACTTTGCATATTTGGAACCCGTGTATCCATGTATGGTTATC
GTGCCCAGGGTGCCCAAATTGCTCAATAATGAAAATTCCATTCTAGCGCTGGGGTGACAAAGCATGCACT
GGAAATCGGCCAAGTCAGCGCAGCGCGCGCACTCCCTCACTAACGCCCCGCTTTTGTCTGTTGGAAGCAG
CTAGGCGCGACTGAGAGAGCACGCGCGCGGCGCCCACGCCGGCGCCTGGCACGCGGCCAACATAAAGTGT
GGATGGCCCTGCTATCTGACTAATTTGCATGCGCTAATCCTTTTATGTGCATAAATTATGTAGATGAGGA
GTCGCGCATGCGCAGAAAAATTCAGAGCGCCCGGGTGCACGGGGTCACCTCCAGGTCACGCCGCTAGGTG
GGACCGTGAGCGACTCGAAAAATTATAATTTTTGGCCATTTCATGGGCGCCGCCATCTTGAATTTGCTAA
TCCCCCATAATCCTCTGCCCCGCTCCCATTGGTCCGCCGGCCCGTCAATCAAAGTTTTCCGAGCCGCCAT
TGGCCCATTCGGCCGACCAATCTCGTTCGAGCTAGGCGACCGCGCCATTCCATTGGACGCCCCAGCCGTC
AATCAAATTCGGAGGCCTCCCATTGGCCCCTATCCCTAGAACTCCCAAGCTGATTGGCCCACAGCGGGAA
CCAATCAGCGATTAGAGTTTTGTTTTGATTTTTCCTATATATATATATATAATCCTTTAATCCTAGCGCA
GCTGAGTCATCGCAGCCCCTATTCCAGTAGGTATACCCAGCTGGGTCTACCCAGCTGCGTAAACCCCGCT
GCGTAAACACAGCTGGGTATACGCAGCTGCGTAAACCCGGCTGGGTAAATCCAGCTGTAATTCTACAATT
AAACAAGGTATAAACCAATGGGGTACTCAGGTGGTATTTCCGGAAGCATTACCAAATAAGGCAACCTCAG
CTGGGAATACCAGCGGACTACCCCCAACTGTATTCAACCCTCCTTCGTTTTCCGGAAGTATATCCATTTA
TGGAAACCAGCTGGGTCACTCTACTGGGATATTCTATATAATAGGGCCTGATGAGTCATGGGGTTGGGAT
TTTTCTACTGGGTCGTTTCGGTAGATGGGGGCCAGGATTATAGGGGCCCCGCCCACCGCCACTCCAGCCG
TGTTAGCCAAGCGTGGTTGTTCGATGGGAGGGGAGCTAGTGAGTCACGGCCCTGGAATCTCGCCTCTGGG
TGGTTTCGGTAAATGGGAGCGGGATGCTAGGTCCACGCTCACCTCTGGCGCGGCCCCGGGG
Features (pLannotate 1.2.2; 18 found; start..end, strand, type, name):
     66..369     +  enhancer       CMV enhancer: human cytomegalovirus immediate early enhancer
    370..573     +  promoter       CMV promoter: human cytomegalovirus (CMV) immediate early promoter
    618..1295    +  CDS            DsRed-Express: rapidly maturing tetrameric variant of DsRed fluorescent protein (Bevis and Glick, 2002) mammalian codon-optimized
   1301..1373    +  CDS            env (fragment): murine leukemia virus gPr80 envelope polyprotein precursor; env; proteolytically cleaved into gp70SU and p15TM subunits
   1415..1840    +  LTR            3' LTR (ΔU3): self-inactivating 3' long terminal repeat (LTR) from Moloney murine leukemia virus
   1909..1949    +  CDS            rop (fragment): Rop protein, which maintains plasmids at low copy number; rop
   2051..2089    +  misc_feature   bom (fragment): basis of mobility region from pBR322
   2106..2435    +  promoter       SV40 promoter: SV40 enhancer and early promoter
   2441..2542    +  misc_feature   bom (fragment): basis of mobility region from pBR322
   2728..3316    -  rep_origin     ori: high-copy-number ColE1/pMB1/pBR322/pUC origin of replication
   3487..4347    -  CDS            AmpR: β-lactamase; bla; confers resistance to ampicillin, carbenicillin, and related antibiotics
   4348..4452    -  promoter       AmpR promoter: bla
   4638..5017    +  enhancer       CMV enhancer: human cytomegalovirus immediate early enhancer
   5018..5221    +  promoter       CMV promoter: human cytomegalovirus (CMV) immediate early promoter
   5222..5397    +  LTR            5' LTR (truncated): truncated long terminal repeat from Moloney murine sarcoma virus
   5519..5793    +  misc_feature   MESV Ψ (fragment): packaging signal of murine embryonic stem cell virus
   5860..6276    +  CDS            gag (truncated): truncated Moloney murine leukemia virus (MMLV) gag gene lacking the start codon
   6300..6540    +  promoter       U6 promoter: RNA polymerase III promoter for human U6 snRNA
