[The description below was written by a language model from this plasmid's Addgene catalogue record and pLannotate feature annotations shown in this document.]
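Description:
pOME0133v2 is a self-inactivating gammaretroviral RNAi-type vector built on the pSIREN backbone, carrying a roughly 2.1 kb segment from Kaposi's sarcoma-associated herpesvirus described as "KSHV downstream MIR-SYN". The name suggests a synthetic version of part of the viral microRNA region, but the record does not define it further. The plasmid is maintained in bacteria through a high-copy ColE1/pUC-type origin and an ampicillin resistance gene (β-lactamase with its own promoter). Fragments of pBR322 rop and bom sequences and an SV40 early promoter/enhancer sit in the backbone between the 3' LTR and the origin.

The retroviral cassette begins with a hybrid 5' end in which a CMV enhancer/promoter drives a truncated murine sarcoma virus LTR, allowing strong production of genomic RNA in packaging cells. This is followed by a Ψ packaging signal extended into a truncated gag that lacks its start codon, which supports encapsidation without expressing Gag. A human U6 RNA polymerase III promoter lies immediately downstream. The annotation shows no features between the end of U6 and the end of the sequence record, a gap of a size consistent with the stated insert, and U6 is listed as the sequencing primer site, so the KSHV sequence appears to sit directly after U6. After the insert, a second CMV enhancer/promoter drives DsRed-Express, a rapidly maturing red fluorescent protein that marks transfected or transduced cells. The cassette closes with a short env remnant and a ΔU3 3' LTR that inactivates LTR promoter activity after integration.

The construct belongs to a viral gene library associated with a study of p53 signalling modulators encoded by emerging viruses. It can presumably be used by transfection or retroviral delivery into mammalian cells.
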