Addgene plasmid #178395: pOME0133v2
Purpose: Expresses KSHV downstream MIR-SYN
Depositing lab: Dirk Dittmer. Depositing organization: University of North Carolina at Chapel Hill. Publication: Novel modulators of p53-signaling encoded by unknown genes of emerging viruses. Alzhanova D, Corcoran K, Bailey AG, Long K, Taft-Benz S, Graham RL, Broussard GS, Heise M, Neumann G, Halfmann P, Kawaoka Y, Baric RS, Damania B, Dittmer DP. PLoS Pathog. 2021 Jan 7;17(1):e1009033. doi: 10.1371/journal.ppat.1009033. eCollection 2021 Jan. PubMed 33411764.
Backbone
  Vector backbone: pSIREN
  Backbone size w/o insert (bp): 6539
  Vector type: RNAi
Growth in bacteria
  Bacterial resistance: Ampicillin, 100 μg/mL
  Growth temperature: 37°C
  Growth strain: NEB Stable
  Copy number: High Copy
Gene/Insert
  Gene/Insert name: KSHV downstream MIR-SYN
  Species: Kaposi's sarcoma-associated herpesvirus
  Insert size (bp): 2134
  Cloning method: Unknown
  Sequencing primers: 5′ U6 promoter
Terms and licenses: Academic/Nonprofit Terms; Industry Terms: Not Available to Industry
Depositor comments: Sequences and further information can be found at https://www.med.unc.edu/orfeome/downloads/pome
How to cite: pOME0133v2 was a gift from Dirk Dittmer (Addgene plasmid # 178395 ; http://n2t.net/addgene:178395 ; RRID:Addgene_178395)
