>Addgene plasmid #178395 | pOME0133v2 | depositor partial sequence | sequence record 346451 | Backbone
AATTCTAGTTATTAATAGTAATCAATTACGGGGTCATTAGTTCATAGCCCATATATGGAGTTCCGCGTTA
CATAACTTACGGTAAATGGCCCGCCTGGCTGACCGCCCAACGACCCCCGCCCATTGACGTCAATAATGAC
GTATGTTCCCATAGTAACGCCAATAGGGACTTTCCATTGACGTCAATGGTGGAGTATTTACGGTAAACTG
CCCACTTGGCAGTACATCAAGTGTATCATATGCCAAGTACGCCCCCTATTGACGTCAATGACGGTAAATG
GCCCGCCTGGCATTATGCCCAGTACATGACCTTATGGGACTTTCCTACTTGGCAGTACATCTACGTATTA
GTCATCGCTATTACCATGGTGATGCGGTTTTGGCAGTACATCAATGGGCGTGGATAGCGGTTTGACTCAC
GGGGATTTCCAAGTCTCCACCCCATTGACGTCAATGGGAGTTTGTTTTGGCACCAAAATCAACGGGACTT
TCCAAAATGTCGTAACAACTCCGCCCCATTGACGCAAATGGGCGGTAGGCGTGTACGGTGGGAGGTCTAT
ATAAGCAGAGCTGGTTTAGTGAACCGTCAGATCCGCTAGCGCTACCGGTCGCCACCATGGCCTCCTCCGA
GGACGTCATCAAGGAGTTCATGCGCTTCAAGGTGCGCATGGAGGGCTCCGTGAACGGCCACGAGTTCGAG
ATCGAGGGCGAGGGCGAGGGCCGCCCCTACGAGGGCACCCAGACCGCCAAGCTGAAGGTGACCAAGGGCG
GCCCCCTGCCCTTCGCCTGGGACATCCTGTCCCCCCAGTTCCAGTACGGCTCCAAGGTGTACGTGAAGCA
CCCCGCCGACATCCCCGACTACAAGAAGCTGTCCTTCCCCGAGGGCTTCAAGTGGGAGCGCGTGATGAAC
TTCGAGGACGGCGGCGTGGTGACCGTGACCCAGGACTCCTCCCTGCAGGACGGCTCCTTCATCTACAAGG
TGAAGTTCATCGGCGTGAACTTCCCCTCCGACGGCCCCGTAATGCAGAAGAAGACTATGGGCTGGGAGGC
CTCCACCGAGCGCCTGTACCCCCGCGACGGCGTGCTGAAGGGCGAGATCCACAAGGCCCTGAAGCTGAAG
GACGGCGGCCACTACCTGGTGGAGTTCAAGTCCATCTACATGGCCAAGAAGCCCGTGCAGCTGCCCGGCT
ACTACTACGTGGACTCCAAGCTGGACATCACCTCCCACAACGAGGACTACACCATCGTGGAGCAGTACGA
GCGCGCCGAGGGCCGCCACCACCTGTTCCTGTAGCTCGAGATATCAGTGGTCCAGGCTCTAGTTTTGACT
CAACAATATCACCAGCTGAAGCCTATAGAGTACGAGCCATAGATAAAATAAAAGATTTTATTTAGTCTCC
AGAAAAAGGGGGGAATGAAAGACCCCACCTGTAGGTTTGGCAAGCTAGCTTAAGTAACGCCATTTTGCAA
GGCATGGAAAAATACATAACTGAGAATAGAGAAGTTCAGATCAAGGTCAGGAACAGATGGAACAGGGTCG
ACCCTAGAGAACCATCAGATGTTTCCAGGGTGCCCCAAGGACCTGAAATGACCCTGTGCCTTATTTGAAC
TAACCAATCAGTTCGCTTCTCGCTTCTGTTCGCGCGCTTCTGCTCCCCGAGCTCAATAAAAGAGCCCACA
ACCCCTCACTCGGGGCGCCAGTCCTCCGATTGACTGAGTCGCCCGGGTACCCGTGTATCCAATAAACCCT
CTTGCAGTTGCATCCGACTTGTGGTCTCGCTGTTCCTTGGGAGGGTCTCCTCTGAGTGATTGACTACCCG
TCAGCGGGGGTCTTTCATTTGGGGGCTCGTCCGGGATCGGGAGACCCCTGCCCAGGGACCACCGACCCAC
CACCGGGAGGTAAGCTGGCTGCCTCGCGCGTTTCGGTGATGACGGTGAAAACCTCTGACACATGCAGCTC
CCGGAGACGGTCACAGCTTGTCTGTAAGCGGATGCCGGGAGCAGACAAGCCCGTCAGGGCGCGTCAGCGG
GTGTTGGCGGGTGTCGGGGCGCAGCCATGACCCAGTCACGTAGCGATAGCGGAGTGTAGATCCGGCTGTG
GAATGTGTGTCAGTTAGGGTGTGGAAAGTCCCCAGGCTCCCCAGCAGGCAGAAGTATGCAAAGCATGCAT
CTCAATTAGTCAGCAACCAGGTGTGGAAAGTCCCCAGGCTCCCCAGCAGGCAGAAGTATGCAAAGCATGC
ATCTCAATTAGTCAGCAACCATAGTCCCGCCCCTAACTCCGCCCATCCCGCCCCTAACTCCGCCCAGTTC
CGCCCATTCTCCGCCCCATGGCTGACTAATTTTTTTTATTTATGCAGAGGCCGAGGCGCCTCGGCCTCTG
AGCTATTCCAGAAGTAGTGAGGAGGCTTTTTTGGAGGCCTAGGCTTTTGCAAAAAGCTTACTGGCTTAAC
TATGCGGCATCAGAGCAGATTGTACTGAGAGTGCACCATATGCGGTGTGAAATACCGCACAGATGCGTAA
GGAGAAAATACCGCATCAGGCGCTCTTCCGCTTCCTCGCTCACTGACTCGCTGCGCTCGGTCGTTCGGCT
GCGGCGAGCGGTATCAGCTCACTCAAAGGCGGTAATACGGTTATCCACAGAATCAGGGGATAACGCAGGA
AAGAACATGTGAGCAAAAGGCCAGCAAAAGGCCAGGAACCGTAAAAAGGCCGCGTTGCTGGCGTTTTTCC
ATAGGCTCCGCCCCCCTGACGAGCATCACAAAAATCGACGCTCAAGTCAGAGGTGGCGAAACCCGACAGG
ACTATAAAGATACCAGGCGTTTCCCCCTGGAAGCTCCCTCGTGCGCTCTCCTGTTCCGACCCTGCCGCTT
ACCGGATACCTGTCCGCCTTTCTCCCTTCGGGAAGCGTGGCGCTTTCTCATAGCTCACGCTGTAGGTATC
TCAGTTCGGTGTAGGTCGTTCGCTCCAAGCTGGGCTGTGTGCACGAACCCCCCGTTCAGCCCGACCGCTG
CGCCTTATCCGGTAACTATCGTCTTGAGTCCAACCCGGTAAGACACGACTTATCGCCACTGGCAGCAGCC
ACTGGTAACAGGATTAGCAGAGCGAGGTATGTAGGCGGTGCTACAGAGTTCTTGAAGTGGTGGCCTAACT
ACGGCTACACTAGAAGGACAGTATTTGGTATCTGCGCTCTGCTGAAGCCAGTTACCTTCGGAAAAAGAGT
TGGTAGCTCTTGATCCGGCAAACAAACCACCGCTGGTAGCGGTGGTTTTTTTGTTTGCAAGCAGCAGATT
ACGCGCAGAAAAAAAGGATCTCAAGAAGATCCTTTGATCTTTTCTACGGGGTCTGACGCTCAGTGGAACG
AAAACTCACGTTAAGGGATTTTGGTCATGAGATTATCAAAAAGGATCTTCACCTAGATCCTTTTAAATTA
AAAATGAAGTTTTAAATCAATCTAAAGTATATATGAGTAAACTTGGTCTGACAGTTACCAATGCTTAATC
AGTGAGGCACCTATCTCAGCGATCTGTCTATTTCGTTCATCCATAGTTGCCTGACTCCCCGTCGTGTAGA
TAACTACGATACGGGAGGGCTTACCATCTGGCCCCAGTGCTGCAATGATACCGCGAGACCCACGCTCACC
GGCTCCAGATTTATCAGCAATAAACCAGCCAGCCGGAAGGGCCGAGCGCAGAAGTGGTCCTGCAACTTTA
TCCGCCTCCATCCAGTCTATTAATTGTTGCCGGGAAGCTAGAGTAAGTAGTTCGCCAGTTAATAGTTTGC
GCAACGTTGTTGCCATTGCTGCAGGCATCGTGGTGTCACGCTCGTCGTTTGGTATGGCTTCATTCAGCTC
CGGTTCCCAACGATCAAGGCGAGTTACATGATCCCCCATGTTGTGCAAAAAAGCGGTTAGCTCCTTCGGT
CCTCCGATCGTTGTCAGAAGTAAGTTGGCCGCAGTGTTATCACTCATGGTTATGGCAGCACTGCATAATT
CTCTTACTGTCATGCCATCCGTAAGATGCTTTTCTGTGACTGGTGAGTACTCAACCAAGTCATTCTGAGA
ATAGTGTATGCGGCGACCGAGTTGCTCTTGCCCGGCGTCAACACGGGATAATACCGCGCCACATAGCAGA
ACTTTAAAAGTGCTCATCATTGGAAAACGTTCTTCGGGGCGAAAACTCTCAAGGATCTTACCGCTGTTGA
GATCCAGTTCGATGTAACCCACTCGTGCACCCAACTGATCTTCAGCATCTTTTACTTTCACCAGCGTTTC
TGGGTGAGCAAAAACAGGAAGGCAAAATGCCGCAAAAAAGGGAATAAGGGCGACACGGAAATGTTGAATA
CTCATACTCTTCCTTTTTCAATATTATTGAAGCATTTATCAGGGTTATTGTCTCATGAGCGGATACATAT
TTGAATGTATTTAGAAAAATAAACAAATAGGGGTTCCGCGCACATTTCCCCGAAAAGTGCCACCTGACGT
CTAAGAAACCATTATTATCATGACATTAACCTATAAAAATAGGCGTATCACGAGGCCCTTTCGTCTTCAA
GAATTAGCTTGGCCATTGCATACGTTGTATCCATATCATAATATGTACATTTATATTGGCTCATGTCCAA
CATTACCGCCATGTTGACATTGATTATTGACTAGTTATTAATAGTAATCAATTACGGGGTCATTAGTTCA
TAGCCCATATATGGAGTTCCGCGTTACATAACTTACGGTAAATGGCCCGCCTGGCTGACCGCCCAACGAC
CCCCGCCCATTGACGTCAATAATGACGTATGTTCCCATAGTAACGCCAATAGGGACTTTCCATTGACGTC
AATGGTGGAGTATTTACGGTAAACTGCCCACTTGGCAGTACATCAAGTGTATCATATGCCAAGTACGCCC
CCTATTGACGTCAATGACGGTAAATGGCCCGCCTGGCATTATGCCCAGTACATGACCTTATGGGACTTTC
CTACTTGGCAGTACATCTACGTATTAGTCATCGCTATTACCATGGTGATGCGGTTTTGGCAGTACATCAA
TGGGCGTGGATAGCGGTTTGACTCACGGGGATTTCCAAGTCTCCACCCCATTGACGTCAATGGGAGTTTG
TTTTGGCACCAAAATCAACGGGACTTTCCAAAATGTCGTAACAACTCCGCCCCATTGACGCAAATGGGCG
GTAGGCGTGTACGGTGGGAGGTCTATATAAGCAGAGCTCAATAAAAGAGCCCACAACCCCTCACTCGGCG
CGCCAGTCTTCCGATAGACTGCGTCGCCCGGGTACCCGTATTCCCAATAAAGCCTCTTGCTGTTTGCATC
CGAATCGTGGTCTCGCTGTTCCTTGGGAGGGTCTCCTCTGAGTGATTGACTACCCACGACGGGGGTCTTT
CATTTGGGGGCTCGTCCGGGATTTGGAGACCCCTGCCCAGGGACCACCGACCCACCACCGGGAGGTAAGC
TGGCCAGCAACTTATCTGTGTCTGTCCGATTGTCTAGTGTCTATGTTTGATGTTATGCGCCTGCGTCTGT
ACTAGTTAGCTAACTAGCTCTGTATCTGGCGGACCCGTGGTGGAACTGACGAGTTCTGAACACCCGGCCG
CAACCCTGGGAGACGTCCCAGGGACTTTGGGGGCCGTTTTTGTGGCCCGACCTGAGGAAGGGAGTCGATG
TGGAATCCGACCCCGTCAGGATATGTGGTTCTGGTAGAGACGAGAACCTAAAACAGTTCCCGCCTCCGTC
TGAATTTTTGCTTTCGGTTTGGAACCGAAGCCGCGCGTCTTGTCTGCTGCAGCGCTGCAGCATCGTTCTG
TGTTGTCTCTGTCTGACTGTGTTTCTGTATTTGTCTGAAAATTAGGGCCAGACTGTTACCACTCCCTTAA
GTTTGACCTTAGGTCACTGGAAAGATGTCGAGCGGATCGCTCACAACCAGTCGGTAGATGTCAAGAAGAG
ACGTTGGGTTACCTTCTGCTCTGCAGAATGGCCAACCTTTAACGTCGGATGGCCGCGAGACGGCACCTTT
AACCGAGACCTCATCACCCAGGTTAAGATCAAGGTCTTTTCACCTGGCCCGCATGGACACCCAGACCAGG
TCCCCTACATCGTGACCTGGGAAGCCTTGGCTTTTGACCCCCCTCCCTGGGTCAAGCCCTTTGTACACCC
TAAGCCTCCGCCTCCTCTTCCTCCATCCGCCCCGTCTCTCCCCCTTGAACCTCCTCGTTCGACCCCGCCT
CGATCCTCCCTTTATCCAGCCCTCACTCCTTCTCTAGGCGCCGGAATTGAAGATCTGGGCAGGAAGAGGG
CCTATTTCCCATGATTCCTTCATATTTGCATATACGATACAAGGCTGTTAGAGAGATAATTAGAATTAAT
TTGACTGTAAACACAAAGATATTAGTACAAAATACGTGACGTAGAAAGTAATAATTTCTTGGGTAGTTTG
CAGTTTTAAAATTATGTTTTAAAATGGACTATCATATGCTTACCGTAACTTGAAAGTATTTCGATTTCTT
GGCTTTATATATCTTGTGGAAAGGACGAG
